>Addgene plasmid #162711 | pCCM’ CbbQ- | addgene full sequence | sequence record 324197 | Addgene NGS Result
GGGGGTTCGTGCACACAGCCCAGCTTGGAGCGAACGACCTACACCGAACTGAGATACCTACAGCGTGAGC
TATGAGAAAGCGCCACGCTTCCCGAAGGGAGAAAGGCGGACAGGTATCCGGTAAGCGGCAGGGTCGGAAC
AGGAGAGCGCACGAGGGAGCTTCCAGGGGGAAACGCCTGGTATCTTTATAGTCCTGTCGGGTTTCGCCAC
CTCTGACTTGAGCGTCGATTTTTGTGATGCTCGTCAGGGGGGCGGAGCCTATGGAAAAACGCCAGCAACG
CGGCCTTTTTACGGTTCCTGGCCTTTTGCTGGCCTTTTGCTCACATGTTCTTTCCTGCGTTATCCCCTGA
TTCTGTGGATAACCGTATTACCGCCTTTGAGTGAGCTGATACCGCTCGCCGCAGCCGAACGCCCTAGGTC
TAGCGCGAATTGTCGAGGGAAACGCGGAACCCCTATTTGTTTATTTTTCTAAATACATTCAAATATGTAT
CCGCTCATGAGACAATAACCCTGATAAATGCTTCAATAATATTGAAAAAGGAAGAGTATGTCTAGATTAG
ATAAAAGTAAAGTGATTAACAGCGCATTAGAGCTGCTTAATGAGGTCGGAATCGAAGGTTTAACAACCCG
TAAACTCGCCCAGAAGCTAGGTGTAGCGCAGCCTACATTGTATTGGCATGTAAAAAATAAGCGGGCTTTG
CTCGACGCCTTAGCCATTGAGATGTTAGATAGGCACCATACTCACTTTTGCCCTTTAGAAGGGGAAAGCT
GGCAAGATTTTTTACGTAATAACGCTAAAAGTTTTAGATGTGCTTTACTAAGTCATCGCGATGGAGCAAA
AGTACATTTAGGTACACGGCCTACAGAAAAACAGTATGAAACTCTCGAAAATCAATTAGCCTTTTTATGC
CAACAAGGTTTTTCACTAGAGAATGCATTATATGCACTCAGCGCTGTGGGGCATTTTACTTTAGGTTGCG
TATTGGAAGATCAAGAGCATCAAGTCGCTAAAGAAGAAAGGGAAACACCTACTACTGATAGTATGCCGCC
ATTATTACGACAAGCTATCGAATTATTTGATCACCAAGGTGCAGAGCCAGCCTTCTTATTCGGCCTTGAA
TTGATCATATGCGGATTAGAAAAACAACTTAAATGTGAAAGTGGGTCTTAACAGTTCCTGGATATCCGGA
TGAAGGCACGAACCCAGTGGACATAACCCTGATAAATGCTTCAATAATATTGAAAAAGGAAGAGTATGAG
TATTCAACATTTCCGTGTCGCCCTTATTCCCTTTTGCTTGGATTCTGCGTTTGTTTCCGTCTACGAACTG
CTAGCGGCGGCGGATTTGTCCTACTCAGGAGAGCGTTCACCGACAAACAACAGATAAAACGAAAGGCCCA
GTCTTTCGACTGAGCCTTTCGTTTTATTTGATGCCTCTAGAGTATTACAATAGCTAAGAATTTCGTCATC
GCTGAATACAGTTACATTTTAGAACCCTTCAGCGCGACGCGCACGCGCGTTGATGCTTGCGATTGTGGCC
TCAGCCGCCCGCATGGCTTCTTCGGTTTCCGCTTCGCTGCCCATCATGGTCAGGCGACCAAAGTTACCAA
AAGCACGTACATCGATCAGAGTCACATGAGCTGCTTTCTCGGCCTCGTTGGCAGCCTGAACAATATAACC
TGCCGGTTCTGTTTCAAGGATGAACATGCTTTTGCCCGGCAACAGCATAGAGCCTTTACGCAACTGGCGA
TTGATCAAGGTGGCATGATCGGGGGTAATCGCTCGAATGATCTCTTTCCATGCGATGCGACAAGGCAGAC
GATCTTCTTGCGCGTGATTGATTTCTCTTAAAACGGCCTCACCGGATGCGAGAACGTCGCTTTGGTTTCG
GTAATGAATTTCCATCGAGCCAAAAGCACGCTCGACTACCTGTTCGCCGAGACGAACGTTCGTGGCCTTT
AGCGCAATATCACTGAGGCGATGGACGGCCATGCCCGGCGCGACTTCAATCCACAAGCAGGCATCACCCG
GAACGGGAAGAAAGCCTTGCGATGATGTCGCAAGATAGGATGCAAGCTGCGGTTGAAGCGAATCGATAAA
CGAATAGACGCGCAAATCAATGTTGTTCATGCGCATCTTCCCTGAAGATGCACACTGATTTCATTGATTT
TCACTTGTATCTTGATTTGGGCGGATACAGTTTGGTCTGGAGTTTTAATCATCATCGGACAGTTCCGGGT
CCCATCCATTTTCCCGGGCGCGTTTTAGTGCATCTTCCTGAATTCTTAGGTACTTTTCTTTAAGCTCGGG
TGGCAAGCGGCTCGGGATGTGTGCATACGGTTCCCAGGCAGCAAACACCTTTTCATACAGCATTTGAATC
TGTGTGTGGGTCCAGCCGGTACCCGTTTCCGTTTCTGGAATAAAGCCAAACAGCCAACCATCTCGGATAA
TTTTTCCGATGTGCGTCATGCCGCCTTGTGCGTCAAGATCAAGACCGACATAGCTGGTGTGTTTCATGTT
GTGCGTATTACCTGTTGGTACGGAAGGCTTAAAAGAACGTTTTGACGACGGTGTCGAGTGCATCGCGCAT
GTCGACATCATCTGTGATCGGGTTGACAAGCGTCATGGTGCAGGCAGCGCGGGCATCAACGCCTTTGGCA
ATCAATTTGCCTGCATAGACTAACAGACGCGTGGAGAGGCCTTCATCCAGGCCATGACCCTTGAGGTTAC
GTGCTTTTTGTGCGATCTGAACCAGTTTTTCAGCAGTGTCTTTATCAACCCCGGCCTCGTGGCTCACAAT
TTCGGCTTCAATGTCTGGTTTAGGGTAGTCAAAATCAAGCGCACCAAAACGTTGCTTGGTGGATTGCTTG
AGGTCTTTCATCAGGCTTTGATAGCCCGGATTGTAAGAAATCACGATTTGGAAATCGGGATGCGCTTCAA
CCAATTCGCCCTTTTTCTCAAGTGGCAGTACTCGACGGTGATCGGTCAATGGATGGATGACGACGATGGT
ATCCTGACGGGCCTCAACAATCTGATCGAGGTAGCAGATGGCACCAATGCGCGCAGCGACCGTAAGCGGG
CCATCTTGCCAACGGGTGCCATCTTTATCGAGCAAATAGCGGCCGACAAGATCGGATGCCGTCATGTCTT
CATTACACGCGATGGTGATTAAGGGGCGGTTGAGCTTCCAAGCCATATGTTCGACAAAACGTGAAGCACC
ACAGCCGGTCGGGCCTTTGAGCATCATGGGAATGCGTGCTTCGTAACCGGCGCGATATAACTCGATTTCG
TCTTGTACAGCTCGATAATAGGGCTCTTTGCGTACGCGATATTGATCTGCATTTTGTGTCATTTAAATTG
CCTTGTTCTGGTCGATGTAGCCGTCTTTCTGATTTAAATCGTATTTATTTAGCGTCTGTTTTGAACTTGA
CCGGACGACTGACCTGAATGTCAGAAACAAATACTACTCCGCTGTGTTTGCTGAAAAAGGGGGCGAAGCC
TTCCAGCAAGGGAGAAACGAGCTCTTCCGGAACGGCGGTGATGATCATGTTCAGCACTTCATCTTCGTTA
AACATGAGATGGCCTTCATGAAAGCCTTGAGCCCCTTTGCCTGAAAGGTTGCCGACAATGGTGTAGCCCT
TGACGCCTGCTCGGTCGAGTAAATCCGTGGCGAATGATTGATGTTCACCTTCGAGGATGATTTCCAGTTT
TTTCAATTGGGTAAGGTTGAGGTTTTTCATGCGCTGAGTTCTTCTTCAAGCAAGGGTTTGACCGAGGGCG
TGTACTGCGGATCATTGTTGAGATTGTACCATTCGCCGCGATCATAAAAAAGACGATCGCCCGTTTCCGG
ATCAACGACAACAACAGTGATCCAGCCGTTGGTAATCAGGGACATCACCTTGGGCAATCGACCCGCTACT
TCGAGGGTGAATGCTGCGGGTGCTTCGATAATCGCCAAGAGACGGATGGGCTCGTGGTATGGGCGTCCAT
CTTTAAGCACCGACTGTGCTGGTAACCCTGTTCGCAAGTCACTTAAATTACCCGTAACCACACCAAAACG
ACCTACGACGTTGTGATAGGCCTTGCTGCCACTGCCAAAGTGTTCGTTATCTACCGCTGAGAAATAATGC
TCAAGATTGATCCACTGGCCGATAATTAGCGGGTTGCTGAGAATGTTTTCAAGGTGGCGGCCTTTGGGAT
CGAGTCGATAATCGTAAGACTGCAAAAACGTTCGACCGCTTAAGTTCGCACCCTCGGTCAAATGTCGGCC
GCCGGCGACGACGCTCGCATTTCTCGCCAAGCCCCACTCTGGCCGAACTTGGGTCCAGTCGCTGGCATTC
CGCTCAATTTGTTTTTGTGCCGATAATGTGTCGATGTTGGGCGAAGGATGATCAAGCAGAGCAGGCAAGC
GTTCTGCCGCTGACAAACGGGTGGCCGCACGTAAGCCGTTACGCAAGCGTTCGAGGTAAACAAGATGGCT
GTTTGGAAGCAAATCAAGGTCTTGCAGTGACAATTGATCGGTTGTGGTGTTGTGCATGACGGACACAAAC
CAAGTATCTTCAGGTATCTGGATGCCTTGCTTGGCCAGTCTGCGACGTACTTCAGGCTTATTGGCCATGT
GGGCAAGCACCCGGGCAGAAACCAGCCCATGACTACCACCACATGCACCGCAGTCAAGCGCGGATTCGTA
GGGATTATTGTCGGAAGTGCTGCCGTGACCGGCCAATAAAACAAAGCGTGAAAAGTTTTCGGTCAATCCG
ATGGATGTGAGTGCCTTGTCAACATAAAACACCTGTTCATCGAGGCTAAAACCAATCCTGGCCAAGCGTT
CCATTTGCATGGAAACAAATGAGCGATTGATTTTATAGTCCTTTTTCAGCCCTGCGATAAACTGAGTTTC
GGCCGTTGGGCTCAAGGCGAAACGGCGCGCGAATTCGGTCTGTTCGTGATAGTTATCCATGGCCGCTTCG
CGCAGTTCGCGGATCATGGCATCGGTGACTGCTTCGCGTTCGATGCCAAATTCCTGATGAATGGCGCGCA
CAATCATGGCGCGTTGCAGCGAACGGACGATTGAGTCGGCTTGTTCGCGGGTGAGTTTATCCACCAGCAA
ACGAGTTGCCTGTGCTTTTGGTTCGATATGATTGCGTATTTGGGTGTAGCGTCGCGGGGCAATGGTTTTG
CCGATCATGTCGAAACCAAACAGCAAACCGGCCGCTTCAACCGTGAAGTAGGGTGAAAGGATCGAGCTTT
TCATCTCATGTAGCACATGGTCGGCGGAAGAATAAAAGTCTGTTTCAATGCTTGTGGCACCCACGGGCAC
TTCAAGCACCAGATTTTTAGGGGTAATGACCACCGGGCAAAGATTAACTTCACTGCCCTTGCCAAGGCCA
ATATAGCTTACCGGAACACCAAAAAACCCGGCGATACCATAGGTTTGATACTCGCCTACCGTTTCCAGAT
TACGGCGTATCGGCTCGGAGCGCACATCGATACAGAACAATGCCTGGGCAAAGGGCCGTTTTTCTTTTTT
ATGCGGTGCATACAGTTGAATCTGGTTGATGATTTCCCGTCGATAGACCGATTCCATCGCACGAAGCCAG
ATCATGCCTTCTTCGTTTTCAAACGCCTCGATAAGTGTCATGAGTTGCTTGATTTGAGGCGCATTCAGCG
CCATAAGGGCATCGGTTTGCCCCGCTTTGCTGGCTAAATCACGAAGCGCATCAGCTTGTCGTGTTGCCTC
GAATTGGCGTTGTTGGCGCAGGTAGCCCGGAAGAATGTTGTTGATCCTTTGAGGCTTTTTATGCGACAGC
GCATCATCAACATCATGAGCAAACGCGGGCAATATGCAGCCACCGTAATAGGCTTGACGCAGATAGCATT
CGGCGGTGTGCCCTTCGATATATTCTTGCAGCACTTTGACTGTCATCGGTGTGCGCTTTTGACGGCTATG
TTCACGGATCAAGGCCAAGCCTAAAACGAGCCGGATGGCCAGGAAATCGATGAGATCCCCCGGGTACTGC
TCGGCCCAATAGTAGTGCTTGGAAGAGGAGCGCCAGCGAATAAAACCTGCCCAGCCATGCAAACGAGTCA
GTTCGCGGGTAATCAGCCCATCCCAGTGAGCCTCCTCAATGCCCAGTTCGTCGAGAATGTAGGCGATGAT
GCCCTCTGGCGTATCGTCCTGATCGAGGATCTGTTTGATATGCATGCCACGTAAAAACAGGCGTAAATTA
CGTTTTGCCAGGGCCGTCCAAGCTGCGAACAATCCTTGGTGGCGGCCGGGCATTTGGATGGTTGATTGGC
CTTCATCGAAAAAGTCGAGACAGCTTTTGATTACCAATTCATCGAGTGTGGTGCCCATTTGCGTGCCGAA
CAGCAAATCGATGGCTTCGTACAGGGGGCGCTCTGGTGCAAACTGCGCACATAAGCGTTGAGTTAGCGCT
TTAAGATCGAGCGCCTCTGCATTTTCCAGTTGTTTCCCGTGCAAGGCTTGGAACACATCATCATGATCGG
CGAGCGCGCGCGTTCTAGTTACTTTGTTCTTAACCGAACACATCAAGTCGCTAAGTAACGATGCCAAATC
CAAACCGTTGAGCGTTTCTTGTTTTGAAATAAAATCGGCTATGTCACGCTTTATGCTGTTTTGATCAACT
CGGCCTTCCTTGTGATAGCGCTGGTAATCCTCACGCGGCAAAAATCCCCGTGCGTGAAAGAGTTTTTCAC
CCTGGCGAACCGCCTGTTCGAAGGGCAGATGCTCCAGACCATGGAGCGGGTTATGGTGAATGAACGTCCG
CATAGGCCAGAAATTGGGGATTGGCTCGGCAGCCATGTGCACCATGGAACGAATTTTCAGGCGTTTACCC
AAAGGGAGTTTGCTCATGGGATCAAGCTCCTGTCCAAATCAGATTAATCACAACAATCGTTGCTATCAGG
CCAACAAAGCCCCATGTTGTGGTTGAAGAGAGATCGGCGGCATCTGTCTCGGCGCGTGGCCCGAAAACAA
ACCCATTCAATAACCGCGTGCCTGCCCAACTCCAAAGCAACCAGGTAAGCAAAATCGGCAGAGCGAATAA
GATGGAGCTATGCGCCAGCAATGCCAACATTGCAAAAAAACTGGGGAAAATAGGGAGTGCCATTGCGGCC
AACACCACGATGACAATGACGCTGGATAAGCGCGGTAAAGCCCGCGCCAACCCCACAACTAAACCACTGT
AAGCAGCGCCAAAACGTTCTTGCAGTGCAATGGCAATGAAGATCAGCAAAGCCGGCGCAACGGACATCCA
CAGGGCGAAACTGTGCAGTTCGCTACTGGCTGGAAGATCGGCGGCGATAATCCAAGCCAGCGCCCAGGCG
GACGTGGCGAGCATCCCGGCCCACTGGGAGAGCACACGCACCGTCAGCAATCGCCAGGCATAGAAGACTG
CCGTAAGCACTGCCCAGCCAACGAAGAATCCGGAATCCAGCGGCAAACCAGCCCATGCAAGCAAGAAAAC
GCCGATTTGAGGCCAGATAAAAATCAGCAGTACCCGCGCGATGGGGTTTTTGATTCGGCCGAGCAGGGCA
TTGAATACCATGCTCAAGGGGAACAAGGGCAGAAAGAACCCGGCCAGTAACATCAAGAAAAAGGACATAT
CAATACCACCTCATCCAGACATTGAAGCGTTTGGATGCATCAAGCAGCCAGTGCGCCATCCGGTCGTAGA
GATCGGCTACATAAAATTCACGCGAGATCAGTGAGTAGAGAGTGAGGCGAACCGCTCCGAACCGGTCACC
GAAAACCGATTTCTCACGACTGGCCAAATAGCTGCTAAACCAGCCTGCCACCACAATCAAAGCGAGCAAG
AAAACAAGTCCGTCGAACGTCAGTTTATCGATGCCTGCTGCATGGTACAGCGCATTACGGAAGGCTTCTT
CGGGGTAAAGGAAGTTTTCGAAAGCATGACCAATGAAGGTGTAGCCCACCACAATCAAGGTAAACGACAA
TAAAATCATCATCATCATGCGAATTGGGTTATTGGCATCCAGATGATGTGTGGCAAAAAGAACCTGAACC
CCCGTAATCCAGCCGAAGAACAGCAGCACGATGGCACCTTGTTTTTCGAAAAAATCCGGTGCCACGAACC
AGTGTGCAATAACCAGAATGAACAGAGGTACGACCAGCGTAGCCAAGCCGATAAATAACCAAGGCAATTT
TAATGATGCAGACTTTCGTTCAACCAAGAAGGTGTGCAGAGGGTTATGTGGCACGCCGTCGTGCTTGCGT
GCTTCATGAATCATGCTGCCCGAACCGAGGAACATGGTGCCTTTGAACAGACCATGCGCAATGAGATGGA
ACACGGCCAGAGAAAAAGCGCCAAGACCACACTCCATGACCATGAAGCCCATTTGACCCATGGTGGAATA
ACCCAGTGATTTTTTGATGTCGTTTTGCGTCAACATCAGCACCGATCCCACCAGCGCGGTAATCAGACCC
ACGACAAACAGCATGTGCAGTACGCCATCACTGTGAACAAAAACAGGCGCGAAGCGGTTGATGATAAAAC
CACCGGCGTTGACAATCCCCGCATGCATCAAAGCTGAAACCGGCGTCGGGCCCTCCATGGTATAGGGGAG
CCAGGTATGTAGCGGGAATTGGGCGGATTTTGCAAAGGCAGAGAGCGCCACCAAAAAAGCAGCCGTTATC
GCCGTGGGCAGCCCCATGATGGTGGCGTTTGGATCGGCCGCGATACGGGAAAATAAGGTGGGGAAGTCAA
TCGCACCATAGGTTTGATAAAGCAGCACGGCGGCGAGCACCAATGGCAAGTCCCCCAACCGGTACGTGAT
AAACGTCCAAAAGGCGTAGCGCTGGCTCGGCCATGATTCTGTATTCTGACCCAAAAGAAAGTAGAGCATG
ATGCCGATCATGTGCCAGGCGATCAGCAATGTGACCAAGTCACCGGCGGCGACCATAAGCAAAATGGAAG
CGGTCATCAAATCCAGCAGCAAGAAGAACCGGGGATAGCCCGGTTCTTCGGTCATGTAGCGGATTGAATA
GACATGAACAATCAGGCTGATGCCCGCTACAACCAGCGACATGATGCTGCTCAGCGGATCGACGTACAGA
CTGCCCCACATCGTGCCCAGAGAATGCCAGCTTGGGCTCGCATCGGTACCGATATACGCTACGAGCTGAT
ATGCGGCAACAATGACGGTCAGTGTTCCCAACGCCACGCTCAGGTGGGCAACACGTTTACCGAGTCGAGC
GGCAAACAATTGCACCAGTAGGGCGGACAGTAAGGGTAACAATGGAATTAACCATTGCAGGTTCATCATG
CGCTTTCTCCATCACAGACCGGCCTTGGCCGGGTAGTTATCTTGCGTATACGCAAATTAAAATTAATCGG
GTTTCAGGCGCATTGTCCTCGTATCCCGAGCAGCAATTTGAACAGCTTCATGAGATTTGTTTCTTGTCTG
AAGCTCGGACGGAAAGTTCTATCGCGTCATCGACAAATAAAGTGCCGGTAGTTTCTCAGGCAGTCGAGCT
ACATGGTCGAGGATCATGTAGTGTTTCGGGCCAAAAATTCGTTCGACATAATCATCGGCTCTTGGATCGA
GGGTGACGCAGAACGTATTGATGCCCCGTTTCCCTAATTCCTCAACAACGCGCTTGGTGTCTTGGCGTAG
ATATTGGGGGTCGCGCACATCATTATCGGAAGGCTCGCCATCGGTAAGTAACAGAATAAGTTTCTTCTGG
CTGGGCCGTGAATCCAACAAATGGCCCGCGTGTCGCAAGGCAGTGCCCATGCGTGTGGAGAGTTGCCCCG
TCATTCCGGCCAGACGAGCCTTGGCGAGGTCATCGAAGGCGTCATCAAAGTCTTTGAAGCGGAAATACTC
AACATCGCTGCGCCCATTGGAATCAAAACCATGAATAGCGTAGGGATCACCAATGCGATTCAATGCATCA
CCGAGTAATGCTGCTGCCTCTCTAGCCATATCAAGTACGGTTTTTTCTTCTTCACCGGTTTGCACGAGAT
CATTGGTTGATTCTGAGAGATCAATGAGCAAAATCACGGATAGATCACGCACATGGATACGTCGACGAAT
GCCAATGCGCGGGTCCGGTTGACGATTCATTCGAATATCGATCATTGCGCCAATGGCTGCATTGAGATCG
ACTTCATCACCATCCTCGATTTTTTTCTGTCGCACGACACCTTGTGGCTGTAAGCCTTCGATCAGGTACT
TCAAACGCCGTACCATTGGGGCGTGCTCGAACAAAATATTATCAACCACCGCAGGATCGCCCAATTTGGG
TTTCTTCTCCATCAGGGTCGTCCACAATGGTCGCTCAAGCTGTGATTGGTAATCCCATTCGGGATAATAT
CGAGGCGAAGCAGTCGGTGGCGTGCCATAAAGCTCATTGAACGTCGTGCCATCGTCATCAAAAAGTTCGG
TGGCAAGCACCCATATTTCATCCGCGCTTTCCGCCGTGGCGTACTCCACATCCAAGGCGTGCAGCATCTG
CATCACGCTAACGTACTTGCGCTTTTCCTGAATGCTGGCCGCGGTATGTGCATTGCTCTTGCCTGTTTCC
GGTGTTTGCCACAAATAGGTATTGTCATCACGGTACGGGCTACTTGGGATATCGGTACGGCTTTGAAATA
CCAGGTTTTGCTGCTGGATCTTTTCGGCTAGAGCGATGCCCAGTTCTCGCGCCATCTCCTGATCTTCCAG
ACGATCAAGTGCTGCTTTAAACGCCTCACGCGACCATTCGACAAGCGGGTGGGTATCCGATGAATTCTCA
TCGCATAGTGCCAGCGCTATCCGGTCGAAAAGTGCGCCAAGAGTTGGATTCTCTCCTGTTCGTGCGTCAG
CGGGGAGGGCAGCAACCGTCAGTTGGTTGAGATTCCTCCACAGGGGAACCAATCCAGGGAAATCGGCCAT
TGCGAGTTTTTCGACACGCGCGTCTTCAAATAAACCAATGGTCGCGCGGTCCAGTGGGGATGCGTTCTTC
GCATCGGAGTCGAGACGCGAATAAATTTGATGTGCTGCGGCATGAGCCGCTGCCGCACGATAGACAGTCA
GACCATCAACTGTTTGTTCGCCTTCAACGGCGTAATCATCATACGCGTCGGGTAAATTGATAAATAGTTC
ATCAATGAACGGACGGTATCCCGCACGGCTTTCGAAATCACCCGAAGTGGGGCGTAGAAAAAAATCACGC
CCCCACAGTGCGCGTAAATACATCACCAAGCGGCGTTGTACATCAACAAACAATACACCCCTTCGCTCGC
GCTGTAACACAGCACGGGATTCAGGCGTTGCAAGACTAAAGTAGGCCTCTTGGGCGGCAAAATCGGTTCG
GTGCGCTTGAATCCCCCAAGTGATCCAACGCCGCAATCCCCCAAGCGTCAGCACACCAAGCAGTTGCTCT
ATTTGACCAAGAAGTGGACGTAAGGCTCGGGGGGCTTTGGCCGCTATGTAATCCAGTAAAGAAAGATAGG
CAACGAACAGTTCAGCCTCACCGAGCCGACTGACAGCAACAGGTGCCGATTTGAAAACCATTGCTAAAAC
TTCAGCACTGGCCTTGGAGAACATTTTAATAACGGAAGACAGCAGTTCGAAAACTGCTGTTTCACCAATT
GACCTTGTAACAGGACCTGCCGATTCAATAAACGAGATAACTAACTCATCACCGCGTCCCAAAGCCTTAA
GATTGGAAACGCTTTCTAGAAAAGCCTTGAAACCCATCGGGCTGAACAATCGCGAAAGCTCAATCCAATG
GGTCTCAAGGACTTCAGCGATCGGTTCGCCCAAGTCTTCAAAAAGAGCCTGATATTCTTCAGTCGCTGGG
TTCATAGTTTGACGTTAGTTTCGCGATGTTCGGACAAAATCAATCTGGCCATACACGGCGAGGATGCGTC
GATGTGTCGTGTGCCGGAACCTGAATATCATCAGCCGATGGCTTGCTGGATTTTGATACAGCAGGTTTTG
TTGTCGTCGCACGCGCTACAGGCTTTTTCGCAGCCGTCCGTGTGGCAGGTTTGGCCCCTGTCGATGCAGG
CTTGGTGGTTTCGGGTGCAGCCGAGCGCGCGGCTGGTTTGGCTGGCGTTGACGCAGGCGCTATCGTGTCC
TTGTTCTCGGTCTTGATGCTTGCACTCAGTTTATCTTCTAAATTAGTCATGACGGGATAACCTCGTTAAG
GATTTGATTGATTTCATCAGCCGCTGAGCGGCCTCTTGCTCCGAGCTGGAAAACGCTAACGCCTTCCACT
ACGGCATTTCGGTACACAGCGCGTCGTCGCACAGAGGTAGTGAGTACGGGAACCCCTAGTCGCTCAATGG
TTGTTTGCATTGCTCGTGTCATTGCACTGCGCGGCTCTGTTTGATTGAGTACCAACGCAGCTTTTAGCTT
GGGGTTGGTTTTGCGTGCGCTTTCAATCATCTCGATTGTTTGAGTGCTCGCCCAAAGATCTAAAGGGGAG
GGCAGTACAGGAATTAATATAAAATCGCACTCAATCATCAATTGACAGGTAATTGCCATGTCTAGGGAAG
GCGGGCAATCCACGACGACAAAGTCATGGTTTGGTTGCGCCAATTTAAGATTTTGAACGGGATCGGTGTG
ATCTGAGTATAAGACGGGGACTTGAGCGTCCGCCTCTTTGCTTCCCCAGTCAACCCAATGCTTGAGTGCG
CCTTGGGGGTCGGCATCGACCAGACCAACACGACCACGCTGCGTCAAGCCCGCACTGATGTTTGTGCTGA
TGGTCGTCTTGCCACAGCCACCTTTGAGGTTGGCGACAGCCAATGTAAAGGCTTTGTTGCTGGCCATGGC
GTTAGCTATACTTGGCGGCCAAGTCATTGACTTGGGTAGCAAATTCAACCTCAGACTCTTGCAATGGACC
GTCGTCCGCAGCAGATATGGTGACGGTCACGAATTCTTTGGCAAAATGCAAGTTGGGATAGTTGCCAATG
GCCTCAGATAAATCAGCTAAATCGTCCAAAAATGAACGCGTTTGAGAATAACTTCCAAAATCGAAGCGGC
GAGTTAATTGAGGTGGTAATTTACGGCATTCCCAACCATCAACCTCAATCTGATTTAGCTTTTCTATCGC
CATGGTACCTTTCTCCTCTTTAATGAATTCGGTCAGTGCGTCCTGCTGATGTGCTCAGTATCTCTATCAC
TGATAGGGATGTCAATCTCTATCACTGATAGGGACTCGAGGTGAAGACGAAAGGGCCTCGTGATACGCCT
ATTTTTATAGGTTAATGTCATGATAATAATGGTTTCTTAGACGTCGATATCTGGCGAAAATGAGACGTTG
ATCGGCACGTAAGAGGTTCCAACTTTCACCATAATGAAATAAGATCACTACCGGGCGTATTTTTTGAGTT
ATCGAGATTTTCAGGAGCTAAGGAAGCTAAAATGGAGAAAAAAATCACTGGATATACCACCGTTGATATA
TCCCAATGGCATCGTAAAGAACATTTTGAGGCATTTCAGTCAGTTGCTCAATGTACCTATAACCAGACCG
TTCAGCTGGATATTACGGCCTTTTTAAAGACCGTAAAGAAAAATAAGCACAAGTTTTATCCGGCCTTTAT
TCACATTCTTGCCCGCCTGATGAATGCTCATCCGGAATTCCGTATGGCAATGAAAGACGGTGAGCTGGTG
ATATGGGATAGTGTTCACCCTTGTTACACCGTTTTCCATGAGCAAACTGAAACGTTTTCATCGCTCTGGA
GTGAATACCACGACGATTTCCGGCAGTTTCTACACATATATTCGCAAGATGTGGCGTGTTACGGTGAAAA
CCTGGCCTATTTCCCTAAAGGGTTTATTGAGAATATGTTTTTCGTCTCAGCCAATCCCTGGGTGAGTTTC
ACCAGTTTTGATTTAAACGTGGCCAATATGGACAACTTCTTCGCCCCCGTTTTCACCATGGGCAAATATT
ATACGCAAGGCGACAAGGTGCTGATGCCGCTGGCGATTCAGGTTCATCATGCCGTTTGTGATGGCTTCCA
TGTCGGCAGAATGCTTAATGAATTACAACAGTACTGCGATGAGTGGCAGGGCGGGGCGTAATTTGATATC
GAGCTCGCTTGGACTCCTGTTGATAGATCCAGTAATGACCTCAGAACTCCATCTGGATTTGTTCAGAACG
CTCGGTTGCCGCCGGGCGTTTTTTATTGGTGAGAATCCAAGCACTAGTCATGACCAAAATCCCTTAACGT
GAGTTTTCGTTCCACTGAGCGTCAGACCCCGTAGAAAAGATCAAAGGATCTTCTTGAGATCCTTTTTTTC
TGCGCGTAATCTGCTGCTTGCAAACAAAAAAACCACCGCTACCAGCGGTGGTTTGTTTGCCGGATCAAGA
GCTACCAACTCTTTTTCCGAAGGTAACTGGCTTCAGCAGAGCGCAGATACCAAATACTGTCCTTCTAGTG
TAGCCGTAGTTAGGCCACCACTTCAAGAACTCTGTAGCACCGCCTACATACCTCGCTCTGCTAATCCTGT
TACCAGTGGCTGCTGCCAGTGGCGATAAGTCGTGTCTTACCGGGTTGGACTCAAGACGATAGTTACCGGA
TAAGGCGCAGCGGTCGGGCTGAACG
Features (pLannotate 1.2.2; 14 found; start..end, strand, type, name):
    443..547     +  promoter       AmpR promoter: bla
    548..1171    +  CDS            TetR: tetracycline repressor TetR; tetR from transposon Tn10; TetR binds to the tetracycline operator tetO to inhibit transcription. This inhibition can be relieved by adding tetracycline or doxycycline.
   1213..1255    +  promoter       AmpR promoter (fragment): bla
   1256..1295    +  CDS            AmpR (fragment): β-lactamase; bla; confers resistance to ampicillin, carbenicillin, and related antibiotics
   1344..1430    -  terminator     rrnB T1 terminator: Escherichia coli rrnB; transcription terminator T1 from the E. coli rrnB gene
   1492..2130    -  CDS            csoS1D: CSOSD_HALNC - Experimental evidence at protein level: Swiss-Prot protein existence level 1. Unlike beta-carboxysomes, alpha-carboxysomes (Cb) can form without cargo protein. CsoS2 is essential for Cb formation and is also capable of targeting foreign proteins to the Cb. The Cb shell assembles with the aid of CsoS2; CsoS1A, CsoS1B and CsoS1C form the majority of the shell while CsoS4A and CsoS4B form vertices. CsoS1D forms pseudohexamers that probably control metabolite flux into and out of the shell. From Halothiobacillus neapolitanus (strain ATCC 23641 / c2) (Thiobacillus neapolitanus).
   2552..3313    -  CDS            nirQ (fragment): NIRQ_PSEST - Experimental evidence at transcript level: Swiss-Prot protein existence level 2. Activator of nitrite and nitric oxide reductases. From Pseudomonas stutzeri (Pseudomonas perfectomarina).
   3809..6868    -  CDS            Y2653_THIDA: Protein inferred from homology: Swiss-Prot protein existence level 3. From Thiobacillus denitrificans (strain ATCC 25259).
   8281..8643    -  CDS            ndhF: NU5C_PEA - Also known as ndh5. Protein inferred from homology: Swiss-Prot protein existence level 3. NDH shuttles electrons from NAD(P)H:plastoquinone, via FMN and iron-sulfur (Fe-S) centers, to quinones in the photosynthetic chain and possibly in a chloroplast respiratory chain. The immediate electron acceptor for the enzyme in this species is believed to be plastoquinone. Couples the redox reaction to proton translocation, and thus conserves the redox energy in a proton gradient (By similarity). From Pisum sativum (Garden pea).
  13121..13194   -  promoter       PLtetO-1 promoter: modified phage lambda PL promoter with tet operator sites (Lutz and Bujard, 1997)
  13299..13401   +  promoter       cat promoter: promoter of the E. coli cat gene encoding chloramphenicol acetyltransferase
  13402..14061   +  CDS            CmR: chloramphenicol acetyltransferase; cat; confers resistance to chloramphenicol
  14082..14176   +  terminator     lambda t0 terminator: transcription terminator from phage lambda
  14264..267     +  rep_origin     ori (across the origin): high-copy-number ColE1/pMB1/pBR322/pUC origin of replication
