[The description below was written by a language model from this plasmid's Addgene catalogue record and pLannotate feature annotations shown in this document.]
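Description:
pCCM' CbbQ- is a 14,585 bp bacterial expression plasmid carrying a mutant version of the second CO2-concentrating mechanism (CCM) operon from the chemoautotroph Halothiobacillus neapolitanus. It is built on pFA31, a pZA31 derivative in which the original p15A origin was swapped for a high-copy ColE1-type origin. Selection is by chloramphenicol, through a cat promoter–CmR cassette followed by the lambda t0 terminator. The backbone also carries a TetR coding sequence driven by the constitutive bla (AmpR) promoter. Only short remnants of the AmpR promoter and β-lactamase gene are present, so ampicillin resistance is not expected.

The roughly 11.6 kb insert, assembled by Gibson cloning, lies on the reverse strand between the PLtetO-1 promoter and an rrnB T1 terminator. TetR represses PLtetO-1 by binding its tet operators, so operon transcription is induced with tetracycline-class compounds. Automated annotation recognises only some of the reading frames. It identifies csoS1D, a carboxysome shell protein thought to gate metabolite flux. Other hits are homology-based matches to a NirQ-like protein fragment, a large uncharacterised Thiobacillus protein and an NdhF-like segment. These labels come from the nearest database relatives rather than from the H. neapolitanus gene names, and much of the insert is unannotated.

The defining change is inactivation of the CbbQ subunit of the CbbOQ rubisco activase through the K46A and E107Q substitutions. The plasmid therefore serves as a loss-of-function variant of the parental pCCM'. It lets users test whether rubisco activase activity is needed when the bacterial CCM is functionally reconstituted in E. coli.
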