Addgene plasmid #162711: pCCM’ CbbQ-
Purpose: Second CCM operon with inactive CbbQ (K46A, E107Q) rubisco activase
Depositing lab: David Savage. Depositing organization: University of California, Berkeley. Publication: Functional reconstitution of a bacterial CO2 concentrating mechanism in E. coli. Flamholz AI, Dugan E, Blikstad C, Gleizer S, Ben-Nissan R, Amram S, Antonovsky N, Ravishankar S, Noor E, Bar-Even A, Milo R, Savage D. Elife. 2020 Oct 21;9. pii: 59882. doi: 10.7554/eLife.59882. PubMed 33084575.
Backbone
  Vector backbone: pFA31 (derived from pZA31 expressing under PLtet0-1 and constitutive tetR)
  Backbone size w/o insert (bp): 2980
  Total vector size (bp): 14585
  Modifications to backbone: The p15A origin was replaced with high-copy colE1 origin.
  Vector type: Bacterial Expression
Growth in bacteria
  Bacterial resistance: Chloramphenicol, 25 μg/mL
  Growth temperature: 37°C
  Growth strain: DH5alpha
  Copy number: High Copy
Gene/Insert
  Gene/Insert name: Second CCM operon cloned from H. neapolitanus
  Species: Halothiobacillus neapolitanus
  Insert size (bp): 11605
  Mutation: Inactivation of CbbQ subunit of CbbOQ rubisco activase (CbbQ K46A, E107Q)
  Promoter: PLtet0-1 promoter
  Cloning method: Gibson Cloning
  Sequencing primers: 5′ ggaacctcttacgtgccgatc; 3′ GCGTTCACCGACAAACAACA
Terms and licenses: Academic/Nonprofit Terms; Industry Terms: Not Available to Industry
Depositor comments: Inactivation of CbbQ subunit of CbbOQ rubisco activase in pCCM'
How to cite: pCCM’ CbbQ- was a gift from David Savage (Addgene plasmid # 162711 ; http://n2t.net/addgene:162711 ; RRID:Addgene_162711)
